>Addgene plasmid #148360 | pnEA-NpM-DmMextli_577-640_AB | depositor full sequence | sequence record 290808 | Full Sequence
TTCTTGAAGACGAAAGGGCCTCGTGATACGCCTATTTTTATAGGTTAATGTCATGATAATAATGGTTTCT
TAGACGTCAGGTGGCACTTTTCGGGGAAATGTGCGCGGAACCCCTATTTGTTTATTTTTCTAAATACATT
CAAATATGTATCCGCTCATGAGACAATAACCCTGATAAATGCTTCAATAATATTGAAAAAGGAAGAGTAT
GAGTATTCAACATTTCCGTGTCGCCCTTATTCCCTTTTTTGCGGCATTTTGCCTTCCTGTTTTTGCTCAC
CCAGAAACGCTGGTGAAAGTAAAAGATGCTGAAGATCAGTTGGGTGCACGAGTGGGTTACATCGAACTGG
ATCTCAACAGCGGTAAGATCCTTGAGAGTTTTCGCCCCGAAGAACGTTTTCCAATGATGAGCACTTTTAA
AGTTCTGCTATGTGGCGCGGTATTATCCCGTGTTGACGCCGGGCAAGAGCAACTCGGTCGCCGCATACAC
TATTCTCAGAATGACTTGGTTGAGTACTCACCAGTCACAGAAAAGCATCTTACGGATGGCATGACAGTAA
GAGAATTATGCAGTGCTGCCATAACCATGAGTGATAACACTGCGGCCAACTTACTTCTGACAACGATCGG
AGGACCGAAGGAGCTAACCGCTTTTTTGCACAACATGGGGGATCATGTAACTCGCCTTGATCGTTGGGAA
CCGGAGCTGAATGAAGCCATACCAAACGACGAGCGTGACACCACGATGCCTGCAGCAATGGCAACAACGT
TGCGCAAACTATTAACTGGCGAACTACTTACTCTAGCTTCCCGGCAACAATTAATAGACTGGATGGAGGC
GGATAAAGTTGCAGGACCACTTCTGCGCTCGGCCCTTCCGGCTGGCTGGTTTATTGCTGATAAATCTGGA
GCCGGTGAGCGTGGGTCTCGCGGTATCATTGCAGCACTGGGGCCAGATGGTAAGCCCTCCCGTATCGTAG
TTATCTACACGACGGGGAGTCAGGCAACTATGGATGAACGAAATAGACAGATCGCTGAGATAGGTGCCTC
ACTGATTAAGCATTGGTAACTGTCAGACCAAGTTTACTCATATATACTTTAGATTGATTTAAAACTTCAT
TTTTAATTTAAAAGGATCTAGGTGAAGATCCTTTTTGATAATCTCATGACCAAAATCCCTTAACGTGAGT
TTTCGTTCCACTGAGCGTCAGACCCCGTAGAAAAGATCAAAGGATCTTCTTGAGATCCTTTTTTTCTGCG
CGTAATCTGCTGCTTGCAAACAAAAAAACCACCGCTACCAGCGGTGGTTTGTTTGCCGGATCAAGAGCTA
CCAACTCTTTTTCCGAAGGTAACTGGCTTCAGCAGAGCGCAGATACCAAATACTGTCCTTCTAGTGTAGC
CGTAGTTAGGCCACCACTTCAAGAACTCTGTAGCACCGCCTACATACCTCGCTCTGCTAATCCTGTTACC
AGTGGCTGCTGCCAGTGGCGATAAGTCGTGTCTTACCGGGTTGGACTCAAGACGATAGTTACCGGATAAG
GCGCAGCGGTCGGGCTGAACGGGGGGTTCGTGCACACAGCCCAGCTTGGAGCGAACGACCTACACCGAAC
TGAGATACCTACAGCGTGAGCTATGAGAAAGCGCCACGCTTCCCGAAGGGAGAAAGGCGGACAGGTATCC
GGTAAGCGGCAGGGTCGGAACAGGAGAGCGCACGAGGGAGCTTCCAGGGGGAAACGCCTGGTATCTTTAT
AGTCCTGTCGGGTTTCGCCACCTCTGACTTGAGCGTCGATTTTTGTGATGCTCGTCAGGGGGGCGGAGCC
TATGGAAAAACGCCAGCAACGCGGCCTTTTTACGGTTCCTGGCCTTTTGCTGGCCTTTTGCTCACATGTT
CTTTCCTGCGTTATCCCCTGATTCTGTGGATAACCGTATTACCGCCTTTGAGTGAGCTGATACCGCTCGC
CGCAGCCGAACGACCGAGCGCAGCGAGTCAGTGAGCGAGGAAGCGGAAGAGCGCCTGATGCGGTATTTTC
TCCTTACGCATCTGTGCGGTATTTCACACCGCATATATGGTGCACTCTCAGTACAATCTGCTCTGATGCC
GCATAGTTAAGCCAGTATACACTCCGCTATCGCTACGTGACTGGGTCATGGCTGCGCCCCGACACCCGCC
AACACCCGCTGACGCGCCCTGACGGGCTTGTCTGCTCCCGGCATCCGCTTACAGACAAGCTGTGACCGTC
TCCGGGAGCTGCATGTGTCAGAGGTTTTCACCGTCATCACCGAAACGCGCGAGGCAGCTGCGGTAAAGCT
CATCAGCGTGGTCGTGAAGCGATTCACAGATGTCTGCCTGTTCATCCGCGTCCAGCTCGTTGAGTTTCTC
CAGAAGCGTTAATGTCTGGCTTCTGATAAAGCGGGCCATGTTAAGGGCGGTTTTTTCCTGTTTGGTCACT
GATGCCTCCGTGTAAGGGGGATTTCTGTTCATGGGGGTAATGATACCGATGAAACGAGAGAGGATGCTCA
CGATACGGGTTACTGATGATGAACATGCCCGGTTACTGGAACGTTGTGAGGGTAAACAACTGGCGGTATG
GATGCGGCGGGACCAGAGAAAAATCACTCAGGGTCAATGCCAGCGCTTCGTTAATACAGATGTAGGTGTT
CCACAGGGTAGCCAGCAGCATCCTGCGATGCAGATCCGGAACATAATGGTGCAGGGCGCTGACTTCCGCG
TTTCCAGACTTTACGAAACACGGAAACCGAAGACCATTCATGTTGTTGCTCAGGTCGCAGACGTTTTGCA
GCAGCAGTCGCTTCACGTTCGCTCGCGTATCGGTGATTCATTCTGCTAACCAGTAAGGCAACCCCGCCAG
CCTAGCCGGGTCCTCAACGACAGGAGCACGATCATGCGCACCCGTGGCCAGGACCCAACGCTGCCCGAGA
TGCGCCGCGTGCGGCTGCTGGAGATGGCGGACGCGATGGATATGTTCTGCCAAGGGTTGGTTTGCGCATT
CACAGTTCTCCGCAAGAATTGATTGGCTCCAATTCTTGGAGTGGTGAATCCGTTAGCGAGGTGCCGCCGG
CTTCCATTCAGGTCGAGGTGGCCCGGCTCCATGCACCGCGACGCAACGCGGGGAGGCAGACAAGGTATAG
GGCGGCGCCTACAATCCATGCCAACCCGTTCCATGTGCTCGCCGAGGCGGCATAAATCGCCGTGACGATC
AGCGGTCCAGTGATCGAAGTTAGGCTGGTAAGAGCCGCGAGCGATCCTTGAAGCTGTCCCTGATGGTCGT
CATCTACCTGCCTGGACAGCATGGCCTGCAACGCGGGCATCCCGATGCCGCCGGAAGCGAGAAGAATCAT
AATGGGGAAGGCCATCCAGCCTCGCGTCGCGAACGCCAGCAAGACGTAGCCCAGCGCGTCGGCCGCCATG
CCGGCGATAATGGCCTGCTTCTCGCCGAAACGTTTGGTGGCGGGACCAGTGACGAAGGCTTGAGCGAGGG
CGTGCAAGATTCCGAATACCGCAAGCGACAGGCCGATCATCGTCGCGCTCCAGCGAAAGCGGTCCTCGCC
GAAAATGACCCAGAGCGCTGCCGGCACCTGTCCTACGAGTTGCATGATAAAGAAGACAGTCATAAGTGCG
GCGACGATAGTCATGCCCCGCGCCCACCGGAAGGAGCTGACTGGGTTGAAGGCTCTCAAGGGCATCGGTC
GAGATCCCGGTGCCTAATGAGTGAGCTAACTTACATTAATTGCGTTGCGCTCACTGCCCGCTTTCCAGTC
GGGAAACCTGTCGTGCCAGCTGCATTAATGAATCGGCCAACGCGCGGGGAGAGGCGGTTTGCGTATTGGG
CGCCAGGGTGGTTTTTCTTTTCACCAGTGAGACGGGCAACAGCTGATTGCCCTTCACCGCCTGGCCCTGA
GAGAGTTGCAGCAAGCGGTCCACGCTGGTTTGCCCCAGCAGGCGAAAATCCTGTTTGATGGTGGTTAACG
GCGGGATATAACATGAGCTGTCTTCGGTATCGTCGTATCCCACTACCGAGATATCCGCACCAACGCGCAG
CCCGGACTCGGTAATGGCGCGCATTGCGCCCAGCGCCATCTGATCGTTGGCAACCAGCATCGCAGTGGGA
ACGATGCCCTCATTCAGCATTTGCATGGTTTGTTGAAAACCGGACATGGCACTCCAGTCGCCTTCCCGTT
CCGCTATCGGCTGAATTTGATTGCGAGTGAGATATTTATGCCAGCCAGCCAGACGCAGACGCGCCGAGAC
AGAACTTAATGGGCCCGCTAACAGCGCGATTTGCTGGTGACCCAATGCGACCAGATGCTCCACGCCCAGT
CGCGTACCGTCTTCATGGGAGAAAATAATACTGTTGATGGGTGTCTGGTCAGAGACATCAAGAAATAACG
CCGGAACATTAGTGCAGGCAGCTTCCACAGCAATGGCATCCTGGTCATCCAGCGGATAGTTAATGATCAG
CCCACTGACGCGTTGCGCGAGAAGATTGTGCACCGCCGCTTTACAGGCTTCGACGCCGCTTCGTTCTACC
ATCGACACCACCACGCTGGCACCCAGTTGATCGGCGCGAGATTTAATCGCCGCGACAATTTGCGACGGCG
CGTGCAGGGCCAGACTGGAGGTGGCAACGCCAATCAGCAACGACTGTTTGCCCGCCAGTTGTTGTGCCAC
GCGGTTGGGAATGTAATTCAGCTCCGCCATCGCCGCTTCCACTTTTTCCCGCGTTTTCGCAGAAACGTGG
CTGGCCTGGTTCACCACGCGGGAAACGGTCTGATAAGAGACACCGGCATACTCTGCGACATCGTATAACG
TTACTGGTTTCACATTCACCACCCTGAATTGACTCTCTTCCGGGCGCTATCATGCCATACCGCGAAAGGT
TTTGCGCCATTCGATGGTGTCCGGGATCTCGACGCTCTCCCTTATGCGACTCCTGCATTAGGAAGCAGCC
CAGTAGTAGGTTGAGGCCGTTGAGCACCGCCGCCGCAAGGAATGGTGCATGCAAGGAGATGGCGCCCAAC
AGTCCCCCGGCCACGGGGCCTGCCACCATACCCACGCCGAAACAAGCGCTCATGAGCCCGAAGTGGCGAG
CCCGATCTTCCCCATCGGTGATGTCGGCGATATAGGCGCCAGCAACCGCACCTGTGGCGCCGGTGATGCC
GGCCACGATGCGTCCGGCGTAGAGGATCGAGATCTCGATCCCGCGAAATTAATACGACTCACTATAGGGG
AATTGTGAGCGGATAACAATTCCCCACTAGTAATAATTTTGTTTAACTTTAAGAAGGAGATATACCATGG
AAACTGAAGAAGGTAAACTGGTAATCTGGATTAACGGCGATAAAGGCTATAACGGTCTCGCTGAAGTCGG
TAAGAAATTCGAGAAAGATACCGGAATTAAAGTCACCGTTGAGCATCCGGATAAACTGGAAGAGAAATTC
CCACAGGTTGCGGCAACTGGCGATGGCCCTGACATTATCTTCTGGGCACACGACCGCTTTGGTGGCTACG
CTCAATCTGGCCTGTTGGCTGAAATCACCCCGGACAAAGCGTTCCAGGACAAGCTGTATCCGTTTACCTG
GGATGCCGTACGTTACAACGGCAAGCTGATTGCTTACCCGATCGCTGTTGAAGCGTTATCGCTGATTTAT
AACAAAGACCTGCTGCCGAACCCGCCAAAAACCTGGGAAGAGATCCCGGCGCTGGATAAAGAACTGAAAG
CGAAAGGTAAGAGCGCCCTGATGTTCAACCTGCAAGAACCGTACTTCACCTGGCCGCTGATTGCTGCTGA
CGGGGGTTATGCGTTCAAGTATGAAAACGGCAAGTACGACATTAAAGACGTGGGCGTGGATAACGCTGGC
GCGAAAGCGGGTCTGACCTTCCTGGTTGACCTGATTAAAAACAAACACATGAATGCAGACACCGATTACT
CCATCGCAGAAGCTGCCTTTAATAAAGGCGAAACAGCGATGACCATCAACGGCCCGTGGGCATGGTCCAA
CATCGACACCAGCAAAGTGAATTATGGTGTAACGGTACTGCCGACCTTCAAGGGTCAACCATCCAAACCG
TTCGTTGGCGTGCTGAGCGCAGGTATTAACGCCGCCAGTCCGAACAAAGAGCTGGCAAAAGAGTTCCTCG
AAAACTATCTGCTGACTGATGAAGGTCTGGAAGCGGTTAATAAAGACAAACCGCTGGGTGCCGTAGCGCT
GAAGTCTTACGAGGAAGAGTTGGCGAAAGATCCACGTATTGCCGCCACGATGGAAAACGCCCAGAAAGGT
GAAATCATGCCGAACATCCCGCAGATGTCCGCTTTCTGGTATGCCGTGCGTACTGCGGTGATCAACGCCG
CCAGCGGTCGTCAGACTGTCGATGAAGCCCTTAAAGACGCGCAGACTGGTACCGGCAGCGGCCTGGAAGT
TCTGTTCCAGGGGCCCCATATGCTCGAGTCTCGCGTTTCTTACGATATTGAACACTTGCTCTACTACTCC
ATGAGTCCGCACTCGTGGACCCTGCCCACCGACTGGCAAAAGATGCAGGAGACAGCGCCCTCGATTCTGC
GCAACAAGGATCTGCAGGATGAGAGCCAGCGCTTCGATGGTGATAAGTATCTGGCCAGCATTAAGACGGC
CGCCAAGCGATAAGGATCCTAATAGTCTAGAGCTAGCCCTAGGAGATCCGGCTGCTAACAAAGCCCGAAA
GGAAGCTGAGTTGGCTGCTGCCACCGCTGAGCAATAACTAGCATAACCCCTTGGGGCCTCTAAACGGGTC
TTGAGGGGTTTTTTGCTGAAAGGAGGAACTATATCCGGATATCCCGCAAGAGGCCCGGCAGTACCGGCAT
AACCAAGCCTATGCCTACAGCATCCAGGGTGACGGTGCCGAGGATGACGATGAGCGCATTGTTAGATTTC
ATACACGGTGCCTGACTGCGTTAGCAATTTAACTGTGATAAACTACCGCATTAAAGCTTATCGATGATAA
GCTGTCAAACATGAGAA
Features (pLannotate 1.2.2; 20 found; start..end, strand, type, name):
    104..208     +  promoter       AmpR promoter: bla
    209..1069    +  CDS            AmpR: β-lactamase; bla; confers resistance to ampicillin, carbenicillin, and related antibiotics
   1240..1828    +  rep_origin     ori: high-copy-number ColE1/pMB1/pBR322/pUC origin of replication
   2014..2156    -  misc_feature   bom: basis of mobility region from pBR322
   2258..2449    -  CDS            rop: Rop protein, which maintains plasmids at low copy number; rop
   2466..2846    +  CDS            YPB1_ECOLX: Protein predicted: Swiss-Prot protein existence level 4. From Escherichia coli.
   3088..3712    -  CDS            TcR (fragment): tetracycline efflux protein; tet; confers resistance to tetracycline
   3727..3748    -  protein_bind   CAP binding site: CAP binding activates transcription in the presence of cAMP. E. coli catabolite activator protein
   3761..4843    -  CDS            lacI: lac repressor; lacI; The lac repressor binds to the lac operator to inhibit transcription in E. coli. This inhibition can be relieved by adding lactose or isopropyl-β-D-thiogalactopyranoside (IPTG).
   4844..4921    -  promoter       lacI promoter: lacI
   4929..5208    -  CDS            TcR (fragment): tetracycline efflux protein; tet; confers resistance to tetracycline
   5230..5248    +  promoter       T7 promoter: promoter for bacteriophage T7 RNA polymerase
   5249..5273    +  protein_bind   lac operator: The lac repressor binds to the lac operator to inhibit transcription in E. coli. This inhibition can be relieved by adding lactose or isopropyl-β-D-thiogalactopyranoside (IPTG). lac repressor encoded by lacI
   5288..5310    +  RBS            RBS: efficient ribosome binding site from bacteriophage T7 gene 10 (Olins and Rangwala, 1989)
   5321..6417    +  CDS            MBP (fragment): maltose binding protein from E. coli; malE (mutated); This version of the gene does not encode a signal sequence, so MBP will remain in the cytosol.
   6469..6660    +  CDS            mxt (fragment): MXT_DROME - Experimental evidence at protein level: Swiss-Prot protein existence level 1. Plays a role in promoting translation. From Drosophila melanogaster (Fruit fly).
   6701..6750    +  CDS            SET1 (fragment): solubility-enhancement tag derived from T7 phage gene 10B
   6758..6805    +  terminator     T7 terminator: transcription terminator for bacteriophage T7 RNA polymerase
   6828..6932    -  CDS            TcR (fragment): tetracycline efflux protein; tet; confers resistance to tetracycline
   6980..7008    -  promoter       tet promoter: E. coli promoter for tetracycline efflux protein gene
