[The description below was written by a language model from this plasmid's Addgene catalogue record and pLannotate feature annotations shown in this document.]
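Description:
pnEA-NpM-DmMextli_577-640_AB is a 7,017-nt bacterial expression plasmid for producing a short fragment (residues 577–640) of the Drosophila melanogaster protein Mextli (mxt, CG2950) in E. coli. The catalogue lists the backbone as unknown, but the annotated features show a pBR322-derived, pET-like architecture. It has a ColE1/pMB1-type origin accompanied by the bom mobility region and the rop gene, which keeps copy number low and fits the record's low-copy designation. An ampicillin resistance gene (bla) with its own promoter provides selection. Several disrupted fragments of the tetracycline resistance gene and its promoter remain as backbone remnants and are not expected to be functional.

Expression is driven by a T7 promoter followed by a lac operator and the strong T7 gene 10 ribosome binding site. A plasmid-borne lacI gene supplies the repressor, so transcription depends on T7 RNA polymerase in the host and is induced by IPTG. The first annotated coding feature is a cytosolic maltose binding protein (MBP) lacking its signal sequence, followed after a short unannotated gap by the Mextli fragment. This arrangement suggests an N-terminal MBP fusion that would aid solubility and allow affinity purification, although the table does not confirm the reading frame or any linker or protease site in the gap. A short match to a T7 gene 10B-derived solubility tag lies further downstream, just ahead of the T7 terminator, and the table does not show whether it is translated as part of the fusion. The associated publication concerns how Mextli proteins bind the cap-binding protein eIF4E, so the construct was probably used to make recombinant Mextli peptide for that work, though the record itself states only bacterial expression. The depositor notes that the supplied sequence may be theoretical rather than fully verified.
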