Addgene plasmid #148360: pnEA-NpM-DmMextli_577-640_AB
Purpose: Bacterial Expression of DmMextli_577-640
Depositing lab: Elisa Izaurralde. Depositing organization: Max Planck Institute for Developmental Biology. Publication: Mextli proteins use both canonical bipartite and novel tripartite binding modes to form eIF4E complexes that display differential sensitivity to 4E-BP regulation. Peter D, Weber R, Kone C, Chung MY, Ebertsch L, Truffault V, Weichenrieder O, Igreja C, Izaurralde E. Genes Dev. 2015 Sep 1;29(17):1835-49. doi: 10.1101/gad.269068.115. Epub 2015 Aug 20. PubMed 26294658.
Backbone
  Vector backbone: Unknown
  Vector type: Bacterial Expression
Growth in bacteria
  Bacterial resistance: Ampicillin, 100 μg/mL
  Growth temperature: 37°C
  Growth strain: DH5alpha
  Copy number: Low Copy
Gene/Insert
  Gene/Insert name: DmMextli_577-640
  Species: D. melanogaster (fly)
  Entrez Gene: mxt (a.k.a. Dmel_CG2950, BcDNA:GH06479, CG2950, Dmel\CG2950, cg2950)
  Cloning method: Unknown
Terms and licenses: Academic/Nonprofit Terms; Industry Terms: Not Available to Industry
Depositor comments: sequence given by NCBI:NM_164598. Plasmids from this collection were made available to the research community and donated after the lab closed. Please note that the sequence provided by the depositing laboratory may be theoretical/predicted or based on Sanger sequencing results. There may be discrepancies between sequencing results obtained by Addgene and the depositor sequence. If an Addgene verified sequence is not available, please contact before placing your order to request that our lab fully sequence the plasmid.
How to cite: pnEA-NpM-DmMextli_577-640_AB was a gift from Elisa Izaurralde (Addgene plasmid # 148360 ; http://n2t.net/addgene:148360 ; RRID:Addgene_148360)
